>Addgene plasmid #132020 | pDONR221_SLC26A3 | addgene full sequence | sequence record 261012 | Addgene NGS Result
CTTTCCTGCGTTATCCCCTGATTCTGTGGATAACCGTATTACCGCCTTTGAGTGAGCTGATACCGCTCGC
CGCAGCCGAACGACCGAGCGCAGCGAGTCAGTGAGCGAGGAAGCGGAAGAGCGCCCAATACGCAAACCGC
CTCTCCCCGCGCGTTGGCCGATTCATTAATGCAGCTGGCACGACAGGTTTCCCGACTGGAAAGCGGGCAG
TGAGCGCAACGCAATTAATACGCGTACCGCTAGCCAGGAAGAGTTTGTAGAAACGCAAAAAGGCCATCCG
TCAGGATGGCCTTCTGCTTAGTTTGATGCCTGGCAGTTTATGGCGGGCGTCCTGCCCGCCACCCTCCGGG
CCGTTGCTTCACAACGTTCAAATCCGCTCCCGGCGGATTTGTCCTACTCAGGAGAGCGTTCACCGACAAA
CAACAGATAAAACGAAAGGCCCAGTCTTCCGACTGAGCCTTTCGTTTTATTTGATGCCTGGCAGTTCCCT
ACTCTCGCGTTAACGCTAGCATGGATGTTTTCCCAGTCACGACGTTGTAAAACGACGGCCAGTCTTAAGC
TCGGGCCCCAAATAATGATTTTATTTTGACTGATAGTGACCTGTTCGTTGCAACACATTGATGAGCAATG
CTTTTTTATAATGCCAACTTTGTACAAAAAAGCAGGCTCCACCATGATCGAGCCCTTCGGCAACCAGTAC
ATCGTGGCCCGGCCCGTGTACTCTACCAACGCCTTCGAGGAGAATCACAAGAAGACCGGCAGACACCACA
AGACATTTCTGGATCACCTGAAGGTGTGCTGTAGCTGCTCCCCTCAGAAGGCCAAGAGGATCGTGCTGTC
CCTGTTCCCTATCGCCTCTTGGCTGCCAGCCTACCGCCTGAAGGAGTGGCTGCTGAGCGATATCGTGTCT
GGCATCAGCACCGGAATCGTGGCCGTGCTGCAGGGACTGGCCTTTGCCCTGCTGGTGGACATCCCCCCCG
TGTACGGCCTGTATGCCTCCTTCTTTCCAGCCATCATCTATCTGTTCTTTGGCACATCCCGGCACATCTC
TGTGGGCCCTTTCCCAATCCTGTCTATGATGGTGGGACTGGCCGTGAGCGGAGCCGTGTCCAAGGCCGTG
CCAGACAGAAATGCCACCACACTGGGCCTGCCCAACAATAGCAACAATAGCTCCCTGCTGGACGATGAGA
GGGTGCGCGTGGCAGCAGCAGCCTCTGTGACCGTGCTGAGCGGCATCATCCAGCTGGCCTTCGGCATCCT
GCGGATCGGCTTTGTGGTCATCTACCTGTCTGAGAGCCTGATCTCCGGCTTTACCACAGCAGCAGCAGTG
CACGTGCTGGTGTCTCAGCTGAAGTTCATCTTTCAGCTGACCGTGCCAAGCCACACAGATCCCGTGTCCA
TCTTCAAGGTGCTGTATTCCGTGTTTTCTCAGATCGAGAAGACCAACATCGCCGACCTGGTGACAGCCCT
GATCGTGCTGCTGGTGGTGAGCATCGTGAAGGAGATCAATCAGAGGTTCAAGGACAAGCTGCCCGTGCCT
ATCCCAATCGAGTTTATCATGACCGTGATCGCAGCAGGCGTGTCCTACGGCTGCGATTTCAAGAACCGCT
TTAAGGTGGCCGTGGTGGGCGACATGAATCCTGGCTTCCAGCCACCCATCACACCAGATGTGGAGACCTT
CCAGAACACAGTGGGCGACTGTTTTGGAATCGCAATGGTGGCCTTCGCCGTGGCCTTTAGCGTGGCCTCC
GTGTATTCTCTGAAGTACGATTATCCTCTGGACGGCAACCAGGAGCTGATCGCCCTGGGCCTGGGCAATA
TCGTGTGCGGCGTGTTCCGGGGATTTGCAGGATCTACCGCCCTGTCCAGATCTGCCGTGCAGGAGAGCAC
CGGAGGCAAGACACAGATCGCAGGACTGATCGGCGCCATCATCGTGCTGATCGTGGTGCTGGCAATCGGC
TTCCTGCTGGCACCCCTGCAGAAGTCCGTGCTGGCCGCCCTGGCCCTGGGAAACCTGAAGGGCATGCTGA
TGCAGTTTGCCGAGATCGGCCGGCTGTGGAGAAAGGATAAGTACGACTGTCTGATCTGGATCATGACCTT
CATCTTTACAATCGTGCTGGGACTGGGACTGGGACTGGCAGCCAGCGTGGCCTTTCAGCTGCTGACCATC
GTGTTCCGGACACAGTTTCCTAAGTGCTCCACCCTGGCCAATATCGGCAGAACAAACATCTACAAGAATA
AGAAGGATTACTACGACATGTACGAGCCAGAGGGCGTGAAGATCTTCAGGTGTCCCTCTCCTATCTACTT
TGCCAACATCGGCTTCTTTCGGAGAAAGCTGATCGATGCCGTGGGCTTCAGCCCACTGCGCATCCTGCGG
AAGAGAAATAAGGCCCTGAGGAAGATCCGCAAGCTGCAGAAGCAGGGACTGCTGCAGGTGACCCCAAAGG
GCTTTATCTGTACCGTGGACACAATCAAGGATTCCGACGAGGAGCTGGATAACAATCAGATCGAGGTGCT
GGACCAGCCAATCAACACCACAGATCTGCCCTTCCACATCGACTGGAACGACGATCTGCCCCTGAATATC
GAGGTGCCTAAGATCAGCCTGCACTCCCTGATCCTGGATTTCTCTGCCGTGAGCTTTCTGGACGTGTCTA
GCGTGAGGGGCCTGAAGAGCATCCTGCAGGAGTTCATCCGCATCAAGGTGGACGTGTACATCGTGGGCAC
CGACGATGACTTTATCGAGAAGCTGAATAGATATGAGTTCTTTGACGGCGAGGTGAAGTCCTCTATCTTC
TTTCTGACCATCCACGATGCCGTGCTGCACATCCTGATGAAGAAGGACTACAGCACATCCAAGTTCAACC
CCTCCCAGGAGAAGGATGGCAAGATCGACTTTACCATCAACACAAATGGCGGCCTGAGGAATCGCGTGTA
TGAGGTGCCTGTGGAGACAAAGTTCGACCCAGCTTTCTTGTACAAAGTTGGCATTATAAGAAAGCATTGC
TTATCAATTTGTTGCAACGAACAGGTCACTATCAGTCAAAATAAAATCATTATTTGCCATCCAGCTGATA
TCCCCTATAGTGAGTCGTATTACATGGTCATAGCTGTTTCCTGGCAGCTCTGGCCCGTGTCTCAAAATCT
CTGATGTTACATTGCACAAGATAAAAATATATCATCATGAACAATAAAACTGTCTGCTTACATAAACAGT
AATACAAGGGGTGTTATGAGCCATATTCAACGGGAAACGTCGAGGCCGCGATTAAATTCCAACATGGATG
CTGATTTATATGGGTATAAATGGGCTCGCGATAATGTCGGGCAATCAGGTGCGACAATCTATCGCTTGTA
TGGGAAGCCCGATGCGCCAGAGTTGTTTCTGAAACATGGCAAAGGTAGCGTTGCCAATGATGTTACAGAT
GAGATGGTCAGACTAAACTGGCTGACGGAATTTATGCCTCTTCCGACCATCAAGCATTTTATCCGTACTC
CTGATGATGCATGGTTACTCACCACTGCGATCCCCGGAAAAACAGCATTCCAGGTATTAGAAGAATATCC
TGATTCAGGTGAAAATATTGTTGATGCGCTGGCAGTGTTCCTGCGCCGGTTGCATTCGATTCCTGTTTGT
AATTGTCCTTTTAACAGCGATCGCGTATTTCGTCTCGCTCAGGCGCAATCACGAATGAATAACGGTTTGG
TTGATGCGAGTGATTTTGATGACGAGCGTAATGGCTGGCCTGTTGAACAAGTCTGGAAAGAAATGCATAA
ACTTTTGCCATTCTCACCGGATTCAGTCGTCACTCATGGTGATTTCTCACTTGATAACCTTATTTTTGAC
GAGGGGAAATTAATAGGTTGTATTGATGTTGGACGAGTCGGAATCGCAGACCGATACCAGGATCTTGCCA
TCCTATGGAACTGCCTCGGTGAGTTTTCTCCTTCATTACAGAAACGGCTTTTTCAAAAATATGGTATTGA
TAATCCTGATATGAATAAATTGCAGTTTCATTTGATGCTCGATGAGTTTTTCTAATCAGAATTGGTTAAT
TGGTTGTAACACTGGCAGAGCATTACGCTGACTTGACGGGACGGCGCAAGCTCATGACCAAAATCCCTTA
ACGTGAGTTACGCGTCGTTCCACTGAGCGTCAGACCCCGTAGAAAAGATCAAAGGATCTTCTTGAGATCC
TTTTTTTCTGCGCGTAATCTGCTGCTTGCAAACAAAAAAACCACCGCTACCAGCGGTGGTTTGTTTGCCG
GATCAAGAGCTACCAACTCTTTTTCCGAAGGTAACTGGCTTCAGCAGAGCGCAGATACCAAATACTGTTC
TTCTAGTGTAGCCGTAGTTAGGCCACCACTTCAAGAACTCTGTAGCACCGCCTACATACCTCGCTCTGCT
AATCCTGTTACCAGTGGCTGCTGCCAGTGGCGATAAGTCGTGTCTTACCGGGTTGGACTCAAGACGATAG
TTACCGGATAAGGCGCAGCGGTCGGGCTGAACGGGGGGTTCGTGCACACAGCCCAGCTTGGAGCGAACGA
CCTACACCGAACTGAGATACCTACAGCGTGAGCTATGAGAAAGCGCCACGCTTCCCGAAGGGAGAAAGGC
GGACAGGTATCCGGTAAGCGGCAGGGTCGGAACAGGAGAGCGCACGAGGGAGCTTCCAGGGGGAAACGCC
TGGTATCTTTATAGTCCTGTCGGGTTTCGCCACCTCTGACTTGAGCGTCGATTTTTGTGATGCTCGTCAG
GGGGGCGGAGCCTATGGAAAAACGCCAGCAACGCGGCCTTTTTACGGTTCCTGGCCTTTTGCTGGCCTTT
TGCTCACATGTT
Features (pLannotate 1.2.2; 10 found; start..end, strand, type, name):
    121..213     +  CDS            lacI (fragment): lac repressor; lacI; The lac repressor binds to the lac operator to inhibit transcription in E. coli. This inhibition can be relieved by adding lactose or isopropyl-β-D-thiogalactopyranoside (IPTG).
    268..295     -  terminator     rrnB T2 terminator: transcription terminator T2 from the E. coli rrnB gene
    427..470     +  terminator     rrnB T1 terminator: Escherichia coli rrnB; transcription terminator T1 from the E. coli rrnB gene
    517..553     -  CDS            lacZα (fragment): LacZα fragment of β-galactosidase; lacZ fragment
    569..668     +  protein_bind   attL1: mutant version of attL; recombination site for the Gateway® LR reaction LR Clonase™
    674..2965    +  CDS            SLC26A3: S26A3_HUMAN - Also known as DRA. Experimental evidence at protein level: Swiss-Prot protein existence level 1. Chloride/bicarbonate exchanger. Mediates the efficient absorption of chloride ions in the colon, participating in fluid homeostasis. Plays a role in the chloride and bicarbonate homeostasis during sperm epididymal maturation and capacitation. From Homo sapiens (Human).
   2967..3066    -  protein_bind   attL2: mutant version of attL; recombination site for the Gateway® LR reaction LR Clonase™
   3084..3102    -  promoter       T7 promoter: promoter for bacteriophage T7 RNA polymerase
   3236..4045    +  CDS            KanR: aminoglycoside phosphotransferase; aph(3')-Ia; confers resistance to kanamycin in bacteria or G418 (Geneticin®) in eukaryotes
   4192..4780    +  rep_origin     ori: high-copy-number ColE1/pMB1/pBR322/pUC origin of replication
