[The description below was written by a language model from this plasmid's Addgene catalogue record and pLannotate feature annotations shown in this document.]
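Description:
pDONR221_SLC26A3 is a Gateway entry clone built on the pDONR221 backbone, carrying a codon-optimized open reading frame for human SLC26A3 (also known as DRA or CLD). The sequenced plasmid is about 4.8 kb. It replicates in E. coli from a high-copy ColE1/pUC-type origin and is selected with kanamycin through an aminoglycoside phosphotransferase (KanR) gene. Although the catalogue lists the vector type as mammalian expression, the feature table shows no eukaryotic promoter or polyadenylation signal, so the plasmid acts as a shuttle for the ORF rather than as an expression construct in its own right.

The 2,292 bp SLC26A3 coding sequence sits between attL1 and attL2 sites. These are the recombination sites recognised in the Gateway LR reaction, which moves the ORF directionally into any attR-containing destination vector supplying the desired promoter, tags or selection markers. Upstream of the cassette are the rrnB T1 and T2 transcription terminators, which insulate the insert from read-through transcription in bacteria. A T7 promoter lies just beyond attL2 and points back toward the insert. The short lacI and lacZα fragments annotated nearby appear to be backbone remnants, not functional genes. M13 forward and reverse primer sites flank the cassette for sequence verification.

SLC26A3 encodes a chloride/bicarbonate exchanger involved in colonic chloride absorption and fluid homeostasis. The clone belongs to a large consortium collection of solute carrier ORFs, provided for subcloning into custom expression vectors to support transporter research and drug discovery. The record does not say whether the ORF retains a stop codon or carries any tags.
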