Addgene plasmid #132020: pDONR221_SLC26A3
Purpose: Gateway entry clone with codon-optimized ORF sequence for subcloning into custom expression vectors
Depositing lab: RESOLUTE Consortium & Giulio Superti-Furga. Depositing organization: CeMM Research Center for Molecular Medicine. Publication: The RESOLUTE consortium: unlocking SLC transporters for drug discovery. Superti-Furga G, Lackner D, Wiedmer T, Ingles-Prieto A, Barbosa B, Girardi E, Goldmann U, Gurtl B, Klavins K, Klimek C, Lindinger S, Lineiro-Retes E, Muller AC, Onstein S, Redinger G, Reil D, Sedlyarov V, Wolf G, Crawford M, Everley R, ... Steppan CM. Nat Rev Drug Discov. 2020 Jul;19(7):429-430. doi: 10.1038/d41573-020-00056-6. PubMed 32265506.
Backbone
  Vector backbone: pDONR221
  Backbone manufacturer: Thermo Fisher Scientific
  Backbone size w/o insert (bp): 2550
  Vector type: Mammalian Expression
Growth in bacteria
  Bacterial resistance: Kanamycin, 50 μg/mL
  Growth temperature: 37°C
  Growth strain: Stbl3
  Copy number: High Copy
Gene/Insert
  Gene/Insert name: SLC26A3 (alt name: DRA, CLD)
  Species: H. sapiens (human)
  Insert size (bp): 2292
  Entrez Gene: SLC26A3 (a.k.a. CLD, DRA)
  Cloning method: Gateway Cloning
  Sequencing primers: 5′ M13-fwd; 3′ M13-rev
Terms and licenses: Academic/Nonprofit Terms; Industry Terms
Depositor comments: For more information on the full Resolute plasmid collection, please see www.addgene.org/depositor-collections/re-solute/. Please provide your feedback on this plasmid to the RESOLUTE consortium by filling out their RESOLUTE repository feedback form: https://forms.office.com/Pages/ResponsePage.aspx?id=0e05yklzmkS7rjFGQL4N7z4feCLQvEJAmVcOCM_u885UN1JJRko0Ukg4TVQwNTZLOUxPQVJWT1NHUCQlQCN0PWcu
How to cite: pDONR221_SLC26A3 was a gift from RESOLUTE Consortium & Giulio Superti-Furga (Addgene plasmid # 132020 ; http://n2t.net/addgene:132020 ; RRID:Addgene_132020)
