>Addgene plasmid #132020 | pDONR221_SLC26A3 | depositor partial sequence | sequence record 253440 | Codon-optimized ORF of SLC26A3
ATGATCGAGCCCTTCGGCAACCAGTACATCGTGGCCCGGCCCGTGTACTCTACCAACGCCTTCGAGGAGA
ATCACAAGAAGACCGGCAGACACCACAAGACATTTCTGGATCACCTGAAGGTGTGCTGTAGCTGCTCCCC
TCAGAAGGCCAAGAGGATCGTGCTGTCCCTGTTCCCTATCGCCTCTTGGCTGCCAGCCTACCGCCTGAAG
GAGTGGCTGCTGAGCGATATCGTGTCTGGCATCAGCACCGGAATCGTGGCCGTGCTGCAGGGACTGGCCT
TTGCCCTGCTGGTGGACATCCCCCCCGTGTACGGCCTGTATGCCTCCTTCTTTCCAGCCATCATCTATCT
GTTCTTTGGCACATCCCGGCACATCTCTGTGGGCCCTTTCCCAATCCTGTCTATGATGGTGGGACTGGCC
GTGAGCGGAGCCGTGTCCAAGGCCGTGCCAGACAGAAATGCCACCACACTGGGCCTGCCCAACAATAGCA
ACAATAGCTCCCTGCTGGACGATGAGAGGGTGCGCGTGGCAGCAGCAGCCTCTGTGACCGTGCTGAGCGG
CATCATCCAGCTGGCCTTCGGCATCCTGCGGATCGGCTTTGTGGTCATCTACCTGTCTGAGAGCCTGATC
TCCGGCTTTACCACAGCAGCAGCAGTGCACGTGCTGGTGTCTCAGCTGAAGTTCATCTTTCAGCTGACCG
TGCCAAGCCACACAGATCCCGTGTCCATCTTCAAGGTGCTGTATTCCGTGTTTTCTCAGATCGAGAAGAC
CAACATCGCCGACCTGGTGACAGCCCTGATCGTGCTGCTGGTGGTGAGCATCGTGAAGGAGATCAATCAG
AGGTTCAAGGACAAGCTGCCCGTGCCTATCCCAATCGAGTTTATCATGACCGTGATCGCAGCAGGCGTGT
CCTACGGCTGCGATTTCAAGAACCGCTTTAAGGTGGCCGTGGTGGGCGACATGAATCCTGGCTTCCAGCC
ACCCATCACACCAGATGTGGAGACCTTCCAGAACACAGTGGGCGACTGTTTTGGAATCGCAATGGTGGCC
TTCGCCGTGGCCTTTAGCGTGGCCTCCGTGTATTCTCTGAAGTACGATTATCCTCTGGACGGCAACCAGG
AGCTGATCGCCCTGGGCCTGGGCAATATCGTGTGCGGCGTGTTCCGGGGATTTGCAGGATCTACCGCCCT
GTCCAGATCTGCCGTGCAGGAGAGCACCGGAGGCAAGACACAGATCGCAGGACTGATCGGCGCCATCATC
GTGCTGATCGTGGTGCTGGCAATCGGCTTCCTGCTGGCACCCCTGCAGAAGTCCGTGCTGGCCGCCCTGG
CCCTGGGAAACCTGAAGGGCATGCTGATGCAGTTTGCCGAGATCGGCCGGCTGTGGAGAAAGGATAAGTA
CGACTGTCTGATCTGGATCATGACCTTCATCTTTACAATCGTGCTGGGACTGGGACTGGGACTGGCAGCC
AGCGTGGCCTTTCAGCTGCTGACCATCGTGTTCCGGACACAGTTTCCTAAGTGCTCCACCCTGGCCAATA
TCGGCAGAACAAACATCTACAAGAATAAGAAGGATTACTACGACATGTACGAGCCAGAGGGCGTGAAGAT
CTTCAGGTGTCCCTCTCCTATCTACTTTGCCAACATCGGCTTCTTTCGGAGAAAGCTGATCGATGCCGTG
GGCTTCAGCCCACTGCGCATCCTGCGGAAGAGAAATAAGGCCCTGAGGAAGATCCGCAAGCTGCAGAAGC
AGGGACTGCTGCAGGTGACCCCAAAGGGCTTTATCTGTACCGTGGACACAATCAAGGATTCCGACGAGGA
GCTGGATAACAATCAGATCGAGGTGCTGGACCAGCCAATCAACACCACAGATCTGCCCTTCCACATCGAC
TGGAACGACGATCTGCCCCTGAATATCGAGGTGCCTAAGATCAGCCTGCACTCCCTGATCCTGGATTTCT
CTGCCGTGAGCTTTCTGGACGTGTCTAGCGTGAGGGGCCTGAAGAGCATCCTGCAGGAGTTCATCCGCAT
CAAGGTGGACGTGTACATCGTGGGCACCGACGATGACTTTATCGAGAAGCTGAATAGATATGAGTTCTTT
GACGGCGAGGTGAAGTCCTCTATCTTCTTTCTGACCATCCACGATGCCGTGCTGCACATCCTGATGAAGA
AGGACTACAGCACATCCAAGTTCAACCCCTCCCAGGAGAAGGATGGCAAGATCGACTTTACCATCAACAC
AAATGGCGGCCTGAGGAATCGCGTGTATGAGGTGCCTGTGGAGACAAAGTTC
